Addgene plasmid #221612: AAV-hSyn-PiGM-Iq(535/81, eGFP)
Purpose: AAV encoding PiGM-Iq with minimal RGS10 domain, CRY2 (535 amino acid version), CIB1 (81 amino acid version).
Depositing lab: John Lin. Depositing organization: University of Tasmania.
Backbone
  Vector backbone: AAV
  Backbone size w/o insert (bp): 4176
  Vector type: AAV
Growth in bacteria
  Bacterial resistance: Ampicillin, 100 μg/mL
  Growth temperature: 37°C
  Growth strain: NEB Stable
  Copy number: Unknown
Gene/Insert
  Gene/Insert name: PiGM-Iq (535/81,eGFP)
  Species: Synthetic
  Insert size (bp): 3282
  Mutation: RGS2 1-53 truncation
  Promoter: Human Synapsin
  Cloning method: Restriction Enzyme; 5′ cloning site HindIII (not destroyed); 3′ cloning site XbaI (not destroyed)
Terms and licenses: Academic/Nonprofit Terms; Industry Terms: Not Available to Industry
Depositor comments: PiGM-Ii system with EGFP as expression marker. Use CRY2 (535) and CIB1 (81) as dimerization partner to reduce background binding. Membrane EGFP as expression marker in AAV vector with hSyn promoter.
How to cite: AAV-hSyn-PiGM-Iq(535/81, eGFP) was a gift from John Lin (Addgene plasmid # 221612 ; http://n2t.net/addgene:221612 ; RRID:Addgene_221612)
