[The description below was written by a language model from this plasmid's Addgene catalogue record and pLannotate feature annotations shown in this document.]
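Description:
AAV-hSyn-PiGM-Iq(535/81, eGFP) is an adeno-associated virus transfer plasmid for neuronal delivery of PiGM-Iq, a synthetic, light-controlled tool built around an RGS protein domain. It is propagated in E. coli through a high-copy ColE1/pUC-type origin with ampicillin selection (β-lactamase under its own promoter), and it also carries an f1 phage origin. The expression cassette lies between two AAV2 inverted terminal repeats, which direct replication and packaging of the intervening DNA into AAV particles. Both ITRs are annotated only as fragments.

Within the ITRs, the human synapsin I promoter confers neuron-specific expression of a roughly 3.3 kb insert. The annotated order is a human RGS2 fragment (the record lists a truncation of residues 1–53), the Arabidopsis photoreceptor CRY2 in its 535-residue form, an 81-residue fragment of its binding partner CIB1, EGFP, and a short K-Ras C-terminal fragment, which typically acts as a membrane-targeting motif. This fits the depositor's description of membrane EGFP as the expression marker. The layout suggests RGS2–CRY2 and membrane-anchored CIB1–EGFP modules, so that blue-light-induced CRY2/CIB1 dimerization would recruit the RGS domain to the membrane, where RGS2 accelerates GTP hydrolysis on G alpha subunits. An unannotated gap separates CRY2 from CIB1, and the record does not say what links the two modules. The depositor states that these CRY2 and CIB1 versions were chosen to reduce background binding. Shortened WPRE and SV40 polyadenylation elements follow the coding region.

The record has some inconsistencies. The purpose field names RGS10, whereas the mutation field and annotations indicate RGS2, and the comments refer to "PiGM-Ii". The two sequencing assemblies (7,136 and 6,920 nt) share the same cassette but differ in length, and both are shorter than the catalogued backbone plus insert.
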