Features (pLannotate 1.2.2; 18 found; start..end, strand, type, name):
     65..493     +  rep_origin     f1 ori (sequence partly withheld): f1 bacteriophage origin of replication; arrow indicates direction of (+) strand synthesis
    546..650     +  promoter       AmpR promoter: bla
    651..1511    +  CDS            AmpR: β-lactamase; bla; confers resistance to ampicillin, carbenicillin, and related antibiotics
   1682..2270    +  rep_origin     ori: high-copy-number ColE1/pMB1/pBR322/pUC origin of replication
   2453..2509    +  CDS            lacI (fragment): lac repressor; lacI; The lac repressor binds to the lac operator to inhibit transcription in E. coli. This inhibition can be relieved by adding lactose or isopropyl-β-D-thiogalactopyranoside (IPTG).
   2576..2636    -  repeat_region  AAV2 ITR (fragment): inverted terminal repeat of adeno-associated virus serotype 2 inverted
   2769..2836    +  polyA_signal   SV40 poly(A) signal (fragment): SV40 polyadenylation signal
   2847..2890    +  polyA_signal   SV40 poly(A) signal (fragment): SV40 polyadenylation signal
   2889..2973    -  misc_feature   WPRE (fragment): woodchuck hepatitis virus posttranscriptional regulatory element
   2979..3136    -  misc_feature   WPRE (fragment): woodchuck hepatitis virus posttranscriptional regulatory element
   3190..3237    -  CDS            K-Ras (fragment): human small GTPase proto-oncoprotein
   3238..3954    -  CDS            EGFP: EGFP is a basic (constitutively fluorescent) green fluorescent protein published in 1996, derived from Aequorea victoria. It is reported to be a rapidly-maturing weak dimer with moderate acid sensitivity.
   3976..4218    -  CDS            BHLH63 (fragment): BH063_ARATH - Also known as CIB1, EN84. Experimental evidence at protein level: Swiss-Prot protein existence level 1. Transcription factor that binds DNA to G box 5'-CACGTG-3' and, to a lower extent, to E-box 5'-CANNTG-3' in vitro. Binds to chromatin DNA of the FT gene and promotes its expression, and thus triggers flowering in response to blue light. From Arabidopsis thaliana (Mouse-ear cress).
   4342..5946    -  CDS            CRY2 (fragment): CRY2_ARATH - Also known as PHH1 From Arabidopsis thaliana (Mouse-ear cress).
   5974..6453    -  CDS            RGS2 (fragment): RGS2_HUMAN - Also known as G0S8. Experimental evidence at protein level: Swiss-Prot protein existence level 1. Regulates G protein-coupled receptor signaling cascades. Inhibits signal transduction by increasing the GTPase activity of G protein alpha subunits, thereby driving them into their inactive GDP- bound form (PubMed:11063746, PubMed:19478087). It is involved in the negative regulation of the angiotensin-activated signaling pathway (PubMed:28784619). Plays a role in the regulation of blood pressure in response to signaling via G protein-coupled receptors and GNAQ. Plays a role in regulat
   6471..6918    -  promoter       hSyn promoter: human synapsin I promoter; confers neuron-specific expression (Kügler et al., 2003)
   7000..7132    +  repeat_region  AAV2 ITR (fragment): inverted terminal repeat of adeno-associated virus serotype 2 inverted
   7127..60      +  CDS            lacZα (fragment) (across the origin): LacZα fragment of β-galactosidase; lacZ fragment
>Addgene plasmid #221612 | AAV-hSyn-PiGM-Iq(535/81, eGFP) | addgene full sequence | sequence record 442184 | Addgene NGS Result
AATAGCGAAGAGGCCCGCACCGATCGCCCTTCCCAACAGTTGCGCAGCCTGAATGGCGAATGGG
[124 nt withheld, positions 65-188]
C
[91 nt withheld, positions 190-280]
A
[49 nt withheld, positions 282-330]
CCTTTGACGTTGGAGTCCACGTTCTTT
[37 nt withheld, positions 358-394]
ACCCTATCTCGGTCTATTCTTTTGATTTATAAGGGATTTTGCCGATTTCGGCCTATTGGTTAAAAAATGA
GCTGATTTAACAAAAATTTAACGCGAATTTTAACAAAATATTAACGCTTACAATTTAGGTGGCACTTTTC
GGGGAAATGTGCGCGGAACCCCTATTTGTTTATTTTTCTAAATACATTCAAATATGTATCCGCTCATGAG
ACAATAACCCTGATAAATGCTTCAATAATATTGAAAAAGGAAGAGTATGAGTATTCAACATTTCCGTGTC
GCCCTTATTCCCTTTTTTGCGGCATTTTGCCTTCCTGTTTTTGCTCACCCAGAAACGCTGGTGAAAGTAA
AAGATGCTGAAGATCAGTTGGGTGCACGAGTGGGTTACATCGAACTGGATCTCAACAGCGGTAAGATCCT
TGAGAGTTTTCGCCCCGAAGAACGTTTTCCAATGATGAGCACTTTTAAAGTTCTGCTATGTGGCGCGGTA
TTATCCCGTATTGACGCCGGGCAAGAGCAACTCGGTCGCCGCATACACTATTCTCAGAATGACTTGGTTG
AGTACTCACCAGTCACAGAAAAGCATCTTACGGATGGCATGACAGTAAGAGAATTATGCAGTGCTGCCAT
AACCATGAGTGATAACACTGCGGCCAACTTACTTCTGACAACGATCGGAGGACCGAAGGAGCTAACCGCT
TTTTTGCACAACATGGGGGATCATGTAACTCGCCTTGATCGTTGGGAACCGGAGCTGAATGAAGCCATAC
CAAACGACGAGCGTGACACCACGATGCCTGTAGCAATGGCAACAACGTTGCGCAAACTATTAACTGGCGA
ACTACTTACTCTAGCTTCCCGGCAACAATTAATAGACTGGATGGAGGCGGATAAAGTTGCAGGACCACTT
CTGCGCTCGGCCCTTCCGGCTGGCTGGTTTATTGCTGATAAATCTGGAGCCGGTGAGCGTGGGTCTCGCG
GTATCATTGCAGCACTGGGGCCAGATGGTAAGCCCTCCCGTATCGTAGTTATCTACACGACGGGGAGTCA
GGCAACTATGGATGAACGAAATAGACAGATCGCTGAGATAGGTGCCTCACTGATTAAGCATTGGTAACTG
TCAGACCAAGTTTACTCATATATACTTTAGATTGATTTAAAACTTCATTTTTAATTTAAAAGGATCTAGG
TGAAGATCCTTTTTGATAATCTCATGACCAAAATCCCTTAACGTGAGTTTTCGTTCCACTGAGCGTCAGA
CCCCGTAGAAAAGATCAAAGGATCTTCTTGAGATCCTTTTTTTCTGCGCGTAATCTGCTGCTTGCAAACA
AAAAAACCACCGCTACCAGCGGTGGTTTGTTTGCCGGATCAAGAGCTACCAACTCTTTTTCCGAAGGTAA
CTGGCTTCAGCAGAGCGCAGATACCAAATACTGTTCTTCTAGTGTAGCCGTAGTTAGGCCACCACTTCAA
GAACTCTGTAGCACCGCCTACATACCTCGCTCTGCTAATCCTGTTACCAGTGGCTGCTGCCAGTGGCGAT
AAGTCGTGTCTTACCGGGTTGGACTCAAGACGATAGTTACCGGATAAGGCGCAGCGGTCGGGCTGAACGG
GGGGTTCGTGCACACAGCCCAGCTTGGAGCGAACGACCTACACCGAACTGAGATACCTACAGCGTGAGCT
ATGAGAAAGCGCCACGCTTCCCGAAGGGAGAAAGGCGGACAGGTATCCGGTAAGCGGCAGGGTCGGAACA
GGAGAGCGCACGAGGGAGCTTCCAGGGGGAAACGCCTGGTATCTTTATAGTCCTGTCGGGTTTCGCCACC
TCTGACTTGAGCGTCGATTTTTGTGATGCTCGTCAGGGGGGCGGAGCCTATGGAAAAACGCCAGCAACGC
GGCCTTTTTACGGTTCCTGGCCTTTTGCTGGCCTTTTGCTCACATGTTCTTTCCTGCGTTATCCCCTGAT
TCTGTGGATAACCGTATTACCGCCTTTGAGTGAGCTGATACCGCTCGCCGCAGCCGAACGACCGAGCGCA
GCGAGTCAGTGAGCGAGGAAGCGGAAGAGCGCCMAATACGCAAACCGCCTCTCCCCGCGCGTTGGCCGAT
TCATTAATGCAGCTGNGCRCKMSMKSKCTCMCKRMKGSMRMSCGGGCAAWGMCCGGRCGNNRNNNRNNSW
NNGNNNGNNNNGCCTCAGTGAGCGAGCGAGCGCGCAGAGAGGGAGTGGCCAACTCCATCACTAGGGGTTC
CTTGTAGTTAATGATTAACCCGCCATGCTACTTATCTACGTAGCCATGCTCTAGGAAGATCCTTATCGAT
TTTAAAAAACCTCCCACATCTCCCCCTGAACCTGAAACATAAAATGAATGCAATTGTTGTTGTTAACTTG
TTTATTGCAGCTTATAATGGTTACAAATAAAGCAATAGCATCACAAATTTCACAAATAAAGCCTAACTAG
TGATGGTTACAAATAAAGCAATAGCATCACAAATTTCACAAATAAACACCACGGAATTGTCAGTGCCCAA
CAGCCGAGCCCCTGTCCAGCAGCGGGCAAGGCAGGCGGCGATGAGTTCCGCCGTGGCAAGAACTAACCAG
GATTTATACAAGGAGGAGAAAATGAAAGCCATACGGGAAGCAATAGCATGATACAAAGGCATTAAAGCAG
CGTATCCACATAGCGTAAAAGGAGCAACATAGTTAAGAATACCAGTCAATCTTTCACAAATTTTGTAATC
CAGAGGTTGATTATTCTAGATGCATGCTCGAGCGGCCGCCAGTGTGATGGATATCTGCAGAATTCTTACA
TAATTACACACTTTGTCTTTGACTTCTTTTTCTTCTTTTTACCCTTATACAGCTCGTCCATGCCGAGAGT
GATCCCGGCGGCGGTCACGAACTCCAGCAGGACCATGTGATCGCGCTTCTCGTTGGGGTCTTTGCTCAGG
GCGGACTGGGTGCTCAGGTAGTGGTTGTCGGGCAGCAGCACGGGGCCGTCGCCGATGGGGGTGTTCTGCT
GGTAGTGGTCGGCGAGCTGCACGCTGCCGTCCTCGATGTTGTGGCGGATCTTGAAGTTCACCTTGATGCC
GTTCTTCTGCTTGTCGGCCATGATATAGACGTTGTGGCTGTTGTAGTTGTACTCCAGCTTGTGCCCCAGG
ATGTTGCCGTCCTCCTTGAAGTCGATGCCCTTCAGCTCGATGCGGTTCACCAGGGTGTCGCCCTCGAACT
TCACCTCGGCGCGGGTCTTGTAGTTGCCGTCGTCCTTGAAGAAGATGGTGCGCTCCTGGACGTAGCCTTC
GGGCATGGCGGACTTGAAGAAGTCGTGCTGCTTCATGTGGTCGGGGTAGCGGCTGAAGCACTGCACGCCG
TAGGTCAGGGTGGTCACGAGGGTGGGCCAGGGCACGGGCAGCTTGCCGGTGGTGCAGATGAACTTCAGGG
TCAGCTTGCCGTAGGTGGCATCGCCCTCGCCCTCGCCGGACACGCTGAACTTGTGGCCGTTTACGTCGCC
GTCCAGCTCGACCAGGATGGGCACCACCCCGGTGAACAGCTCCTCGCCCTTGCTCACCATATCGATTCCC
GCGCCTCCTCCGGAGATGGACAGTCTGCTATCTCCCTCCACTGTGGTCTCTCCGTACATCATAGGCAGGT
TCAAACCAGCAGTACTCAGATAAGAATCCATTTCGCCGCCGGTAATCATAGAAGAATCAGCAAAGAATCC
AGCCAAGGGACTATCGAACGTCGGGTTCAGGTATTTGAGATGAGCCCTCTGTCGCTCAAGAACGCTCATG
TCTGGAAAGTTCAGGAGAAGGTCGCCACCGATGGCGCCATTCATGCTGCCGCCACCACTGCCGCCCGTAC
GAGGGCCGGGATTCTCCTCCACGTCACCGCATGTTAGAAGACTTCCTCTGCCCTCACCGCCACCAGATCC
ACCTCCGCTAGCTCCCGCGCCTCCTCCAACAGCCGAAGGTACTTGTTGGTCATTAGAAGACACAGATGGG
CAAAGACCAGGTTCTTTAATGGTATTAGCCCCTAAGGCCTCGAAGCTATCTGCTACAATCTCATCAGGGG
CGGCGCCGATCATAATTTGGGCCTCCCGTGTCCTAGAGATAGCCTTTGCCAGCAGCTCCCTTGCGGTGTC
AATATCGACGATAGGCTTTGCGTAATTGGTACCCAACTCTACGCCGCTTGCCTTCAAAACAGTCAACGGT
GCGTCCCAGGGATGATGAATCCACTCGGTAGGCAGCCTTGCCAGCTCGGGGAGCCACTGGCGGATGTATT
CCCCTTCTGGGTCGTATTTAGCCCCCTGCAAAGCGGGGTTGTCGAGCCTATCGAGTTCGTGCCCATCAGG
AATAGATCCGGAAATGTACTGCCACCCAAGAATGTCGCACTCAAGGTCAGCGTCCAGCAGCGTGTCCCAG
AAGTACTTCATGCCCCATTTCCATGGGAGCAACAAGAACTTGACGGCGAAAGAAGACACAATCACTCTGA
TCCTATTATGCATCCACCCCGTGGCCCACAGCTCCCTCATGCCAGCGTCGACAAGTGGATACCCGGTGCG
CCCCTGTCGCCAAGCCTTGAATTTATCAACATCTGCGTCCCATGGGAAGAAGCGCAGGTGAGACAAGAGG
CTCTGTTCGTGGGTGAAAGGGAAGTTAAAACAAATGTAGCGGCTGTACTCCCGGAGTCCGATGCCTCTCA
GGAACAAATCGGCAGACTCCTCTCCCTCACTGTTTTTGTCTCTTGCCCAGATTATCTGCTTCATCCGGGC
GCACTGGAACACGTGCCGAACAGAGATCTCGCCAAAGTGCAGGTAAGGGCTCAAGAGGCTTGTTGAGTTT
CCAACGACTTTTTTGGAGTTCTTAGCGTAGTCAATCAGCTGCTTTTCAATGAACTCGTTCAGAAGTTTGT
CTGCGTTTGACCATCCTGGGGACCATGCGCGAGTCAGCAGGGCGTTACTTGGCTTCTCAGCCTCATTCTC
CAGACCCAACTCTTCGATGCTACATGCCCAGATTGCCTCAGCGGCGGCAGTAATTGGCATCAGCCGCCAG
GGGGGGGGAAGCATCACGCTTTCGATACTCATGTCCAGACATTTTTTCCAGTAAGAATTGAAGCTAGTGA
AAGGCTTGCCTTTCTCACAATAAATTTCCCATGGTTCATACAACAGGTCGCCATTGTAAGACTGCACACT
GATGCCCCGCTCCACCAATTTCTCCTTGACGGTATGGTCCCGCACAAGGCTAACTGGGTCGTAGAGGTGG
TTGAAAACCACTTTTGTTGCGCCGGTCACCCGGATGCAGTCCAGAATTGCGCTAATCGTGTTGTGGGTCT
TAATCAACGTCAGATCGGAGCCCAGTGCCTTGAGACTCTGTGACAGGTGAGCCAAGGACTGCTTCATCCA
CCATCTGCTGGCCCGGCCAGGGTAGAACTGTCCCTCCTCCTCTGGACACCAAATGAAGACAGGGAACACA
GAACCCTCATGGGCTGCTGCTGCCAATGCGGGGTTATCTTCGATTCTCAGGTCCCTGCGAAACCAGACAA
TTGTCTTCTTGTCCATCTTCATGCTGCCGCCACCACTGCCGCCACCGGTTGTAGCATGGGGCTCCGTGGT
GATCTGTGGCTTTTTACACAAGTCCTGATAAAATTCTGATTCCAAGAAACGAGGATAAGAGTTGTTCTCC
ATCAGGCTGTACACCCTCTTCTGCGCTGTGGTGAAGCAGCCACTTGTAGCCTCTTGGATATTTTGGGCAA
TCAGAGTTTTTGTTTGAAAGTCTATGTTTATCTCTTTGGGAGCTTCCTTCTCGATGAAGTCGGTGTATAT
TTTCCTTGCTTTTGAGGACAGTTTCTGTGGTGATTTGGTTTTCTTGAAGTCTTCGCAAGCCAACCAGAAT
TCAATATTTTCTTCACAGAACTCGGACTTTAAAAACGCTCTGAATGCAGCAAGCCCATATTTGCTGGCCA
GCAGTTCATCAAATGCTTCTGCCCAGAGCAGCGCTTCCTCAGGAGAAGGCTTGATAAAAGTTTGCTGTTT
GCTTTTCTTGCCAGTTTTGGGCTTCCCAGGAGTCATGGATCCAAGCTTGAATTCGACTGCGCTCTCAGGC
ACGACACGACTCCTCCGCTGCCCACCGCAGACTGAGGCAGCGCTGAGTCGCCGGCGCCGCAGCGCAGATG
GTCGCGCCCGTGCCCCCCTATCTCGCGCCTCGCGTGGTGCGGTCCGGCTGGGCCGGCGGCGGCGCGGACG
CGACCAAGGTGGCCGGGAAGGGGAGTTTGCGGGGGACCGGCGAGTGACGTCAGCGCGCCTTCAGTGCTGA
GGCGGCGGTGGCGCGCGCCGCCAGGCGGGGGCGAAGGCACTGTCCGCGGTGCTGAAGCTGGCAGTGCGCA
CGCGCCTCGCCGCATCCTGTTTCCCCTCCCCCTCTCTGATAGGGGATGCGCAATTTGGGGAATGGGGGTT
GGGTGCTTGTCCAGTGGGTCGGGGTCGGTCGTCAGGTAGGCACCCCCACCCCGCCTCATCCTGGTCCTAA
AACCCACTTGCACTCATACGCAGGGCCCTCTGCAGAGATCTTCCTAGAGCATGGCTACGTAGATAAGTAG
CATGGCGGGTTAATCATTAACTACAAGGAACCCCTAGTGATGGAGTTGGCCACTCCCTCTCTGCGCGCTC
GCTCGCTCACTGAGGCCGGGCGACCAAAGGTCGCCCGACGCCCGGGCTTTGCCCGGGCGGCCTCAGTGAG
CGAGCGAGCGCGCAGCTGGCGT
