Features (pLannotate 1.2.2; 18 found; start..end, strand, type, name):
      1..531     -  CDS            AmpR (fragment): β-lactamase; bla; confers resistance to ampicillin, carbenicillin, and related antibiotics
    532..636     -  promoter       AmpR promoter: bla
    689..1117    -  rep_origin     f1 ori (sequence partly withheld): f1 bacteriophage origin of replication; arrow indicates direction of (+) strand synthesis
   1122..1191    -  CDS            lacZα (fragment): LacZα fragment of β-galactosidase; lacZ fragment
   1186..1318    -  repeat_region  AAV2 ITR (fragment): inverted terminal repeat of adeno-associated virus serotype 2 inverted
   1400..1847    +  promoter       hSyn promoter: human synapsin I promoter; confers neuron-specific expression (Kügler et al., 2003)
   1865..2344    +  CDS            RGS2 (fragment): RGS2_HUMAN - Also known as G0S8. Experimental evidence at protein level: Swiss-Prot protein existence level 1. Regulates G protein-coupled receptor signaling cascades. Inhibits signal transduction by increasing the GTPase activity of G protein alpha subunits, thereby driving them into their inactive GDP- bound form (PubMed:11063746, PubMed:19478087). It is involved in the negative regulation of the angiotensin-activated signaling pathway (PubMed:28784619). Plays a role in the regulation of blood pressure in response to signaling via G protein-coupled receptors and GNAQ. Plays a role in regulat
   2372..3976    +  CDS            CRY2 (fragment): CRY2_ARATH - Also known as PHH1 From Arabidopsis thaliana (Mouse-ear cress).
   4100..4342    +  CDS            BHLH63 (fragment): BH063_ARATH - Also known as CIB1, EN84. Experimental evidence at protein level: Swiss-Prot protein existence level 1. Transcription factor that binds DNA to G box 5'-CACGTG-3' and, to a lower extent, to E-box 5'-CANNTG-3' in vitro. Binds to chromatin DNA of the FT gene and promotes its expression, and thus triggers flowering in response to blue light. From Arabidopsis thaliana (Mouse-ear cress).
   4364..5080    +  CDS            EGFP: EGFP is a basic (constitutively fluorescent) green fluorescent protein published in 1996, derived from Aequorea victoria. It is reported to be a rapidly-maturing weak dimer with moderate acid sensitivity.
   5081..5128    +  CDS            K-Ras (fragment): human small GTPase proto-oncoprotein
   5182..5339    +  misc_feature   WPRE (fragment): woodchuck hepatitis virus posttranscriptional regulatory element
   5345..5429    +  misc_feature   WPRE (fragment): woodchuck hepatitis virus posttranscriptional regulatory element
   5428..5471    -  polyA_signal   SV40 poly(A) signal (fragment): SV40 polyadenylation signal
   5482..5549    -  polyA_signal   SV40 poly(A) signal (fragment): SV40 polyadenylation signal
   5682..5739    +  repeat_region  AAV2 ITR (fragment): inverted terminal repeat of adeno-associated virus serotype 2 inverted
   5899..6487    -  rep_origin     ori: high-copy-number ColE1/pMB1/pBR322/pUC origin of replication
   6659..6920    -  CDS            bla(M) (fragment): β-lactamase lacking the signal sequence; bla(M); allows cytosolic expression of β-lactamase
>Addgene plasmid #221612 | AAV-hSyn-PiGM-Iq(535/81, eGFP) | addgene full sequence | sequence record 461237 | Addgene NGS Result
GTCACGCTCGTCGTTTGGTATGGCTTCATTCAGCTCCGGTTCCCAACGATCAAGGCGAGTTACATGATCC
CCCATGTTGTGCAAAAAAGCGGTTAGCTCCTTCGGTCCTCCGATCGTTGTCAGAAGTAAGTTGGCCGCAG
TGTTATCACTCATGGTTATGGCAGCACTGCATAATTCTCTTACTGTCATGCCATCCGTAAGATGCTTTTC
TGTGACTGGTGAGTACTCAACCAAGTCATTCTGAGAATAGTGTATGCGGCGACCGAGTTGCTCTTGCCCG
GCGTCAATACGGGATAATACCGCGCCACATAGCAGAACTTTAAAAGTGCTCATCATTGGAAAACGTTCTT
CGGGGCGAAAACTCTCAAGGATCTTACCGCTGTTGAGATCCAGTTCGATGTAACCCACTCGTGCACCCAA
CTGATCTTCAGCATCTTTTACTTTCACCAGCGTTTCTGGGTGAGCAAAAACAGGAAGGCAAAATGCCGCA
AAAAAGGGAATAAGGGCGACACGGAAATGTTGAATACTCATACTCTTCCTTTTTCAATATTATTGAAGCA
TTTATCAGGGTTATTGTCTCATGAGCGGATACATATTTGAATGTATTTAGAAAAATAAACAAATAGGGGT
TCCGCGCACATTTCCCCGAAAAGTGCCACCTAAATTGTAAGCGTTAATATTTTGTTAAAATTCGCGTTAA
ATTTTTGTTAAATCAGCTCATTTTTTAACCAATAGGCCGAAATCGGCAAAATCCCTTATAAATCAAAAGA
ATAGACCGAGATAGGGT
[37 nt withheld, positions 788-824]
AAAGAACGTGGACTCCAACGTCAAAGG
[49 nt withheld, positions 852-900]
T
[91 nt withheld, positions 902-992]
G
[124 nt withheld, positions 994-1117]
CCCATTCGCCATTCAGGCTGCGCAACTGTTGGGAAGGGCGATCGGTGCGGGCCTCTTCGCTATTACGCCA
GCTGCGCGCTCGCTCGCTCACTGAGGCCGCCCGGGCAAAGCCCGGGCGTCGGGCGACCTTTGGTCGCCCG
GCCTCAGTGAGCGAGCGAGCGCGCAGAGAGGGAGTGGCCAACTCCATCACTAGGGGTTCCTTGTAGTTAA
TGATTAACCCGCCATGCTACTTATCTACGTAGCCATGCTCTAGGAAGATCTCTGCAGAGGGCCCTGCGTA
TGAGTGCAAGTGGGTTTTAGGACCAGGATGAGGCGGGGTGGGGGTGCCTACCTGACGACCGACCCCGACC
CACTGGACAAGCACCCAACCCCCATTCCCCAAATTGCGCATCCCCTATCAGAGAGGGGGAGGGGAAACAG
GATGCGGCGAGGCGCGTGCGCACTGCCAGCTTCAGCACCGCGGACAGTGCCTTCGCCCCCGCCTGGCGGC
GCGCGCCACCGCCGCCTCAGCACTGAAGGCGCGCTGACGTCACTCGCCGGTCCCCCGCAAACTCCCCTTC
CCGGCCACCTTGGTCGCGTCCGCGCCGCCGCCGGCCCAGCCGGACCGCACCACGCGAGGCGCGAGATAGG
GGGGCACGGGCGCGACCATCTGCGCTGCGGCGCCGGCGACTCAGCGCTGCCTCAGTCTGCGGTGGGCAGC
GGAGGAGTCGTGTCGTGCCTGAGAGCGCAGTCGAATTCAAGCTTGGATCCATGACTCCTGGGAAGCCCAA
AACTGGCAAGAAAAGCAAACAGCAAACTTTTATCAAGCCTTCTCCTGAGGAAGCGCTGCTCTGGGCAGAA
GCATTTGATGAACTGCTGGCCAGCAAATATGGGCTTGCTGCATTCAGAGCGTTTTTAAAGTCCGAGTTCT
GTGAAGAAAATATTGAATTCTGGTTGGCTTGCGAAGACTTCAAGAAAACCAAATCACCACAGAAACTGTC
CTCAAAAGCAAGGAAAATATACACCGACTTCATCGAGAAGGAAGCTCCCAAAGAGATAAACATAGACTTT
CAAACAAAAACTCTGATTGCCCAAAATATCCAAGAGGCTACAAGTGGCTGCTTCACCACAGCGCAGAAGA
GGGTGTACAGCCTGATGGAGAACAACTCTTATCCTCGTTTCTTGGAATCAGAATTTTATCAGGACTTGTG
TAAAAAGCCACAGATCACCACGGAGCCCCATGCTACAACCGGTGGCGGCAGTGGTGGCGGCAGCATGAAG
ATGGACAAGAAGACAATTGTCTGGTTTCGCAGGGACCTGAGAATCGAAGATAACCCCGCATTGGCAGCAG
CAGCCCATGAGGGTTCTGTGTTCCCTGTCTTCATTTGGTGTCCAGAGGAGGAGGGACAGTTCTACCCTGG
CCGGGCCAGCAGATGGTGGATGAAGCAGTCCTTGGCTCACCTGTCACAGAGTCTCAAGGCACTGGGCTCC
GATCTGACGTTGATTAAGACCCACAACACGATTAGCGCAATTCTGGACTGCATCCGGGTGACCGGCGCAA
CAAAAGTGGTTTTCAACCACCTCTACGACCCAGTTAGCCTTGTGCGGGACCATACCGTCAAGGAGAAATT
GGTGGAGCGGGGCATCAGTGTGCAGTCTTACAATGGCGACCTGTTGTATGAACCATGGGAAATTTATTGT
GAGAAAGGCAAGCCTTTCACTAGCTTCAATTCTTACTGGAAAAAATGTCTGGACATGAGTATCGAAAGCG
TGATGCTTCCCCCCCCCTGGCGGCTGATGCCAATTACTGCCGCCGCTGAGGCAATCTGGGCATGTAGCAT
CGAAGAGTTGGGTCTGGAGAATGAGGCTGAGAAGCCAAGTAACGCCCTGCTGACTCGCGCATGGTCCCCA
GGATGGTCAAACGCAGACAAACTTCTGAACGAGTTCATTGAAAAGCAGCTGATTGACTACGCTAAGAACT
CCAAAAAAGTCGTTGGAAACTCAACAAGCCTCTTGAGCCCTTACCTGCACTTTGGCGAGATCTCTGTTCG
GCACGTGTTCCAGTGCGCCCGGATGAAGCAGATAATCTGGGCAAGAGACAAAAACAGTGAGGGAGAGGAG
TCTGCCGATTTGTTCCTGAGAGGCATCGGACTCCGGGAGTACAGCCGCTACATTTGTTTTAACTTCCCTT
TCACCCACGAACAGAGCCTCTTGTCTCACCTGCGCTTCTTCCCATGGGACGCAGATGTTGATAAATTCAA
GGCTTGGCGACAGGGGCGCACCGGGTATCCACTTGTCGACGCTGGCATGAGGGAGCTGTGGGCCACGGGG
TGGATGCATAATAGGATCAGAGTGATTGTGTCTTCTTTCGCCGTCAAGTTCTTGTTGCTCCCATGGAAAT
GGGGCATGAAGTACTTCTGGGACACGCTGCTGGACGCTGACCTTGAGTGCGACATTCTTGGGTGGCAGTA
CATTTCCGGATCTATTCCTGATGGGCACGAACTCGATAGGCTCGACAACCCCGCTTTGCAGGGGGCTAAA
TACGACCCAGAAGGGGAATACATCCGCCAGTGGCTCCCCGAGCTGGCAAGGCTGCCTACCGAGTGGATTC
ATCATCCCTGGGACGCACCGTTGACTGTTTTGAAGGCAAGCGGCGTAGAGTTGGGTACCAATTACGCAAA
GCCTATCGTCGATATTGACACCGCAAGGGAGCTGCTGGCAAAGGCTATCTCTAGGACACGGGAGGCCCAA
ATTATGATCGGCGCCGCCCCTGATGAGATTGTAGCAGATAGCTTCGAGGCCTTAGGGGCTAATACCATTA
AAGAACCTGGTCTTTGCCCATCTGTGTCTTCTAATGACCAACAAGTACCTTCGGCTGTTGGAGGAGGCGC
GGGAGCTAGCGGAGGTGGATCTGGTGGCGGTGAGGGCAGAGGAAGTCTTCTAACATGCGGTGACGTGGAG
GAGAATCCCGGCCCTCGTACGGGCGGCAGTGGTGGCGGCAGCATGAATGGCGCCATCGGTGGCGACCTTC
TCCTGAACTTTCCAGACATGAGCGTTCTTGAGCGACAGAGGGCTCATCTCAAATACCTGAACCCGACGTT
CGATAGTCCCTTGGCTGGATTCTTTGCTGATTCTTCTATGATTACCGGCGGCGAAATGGATTCTTATCTG
AGTACTGCTGGTTTGAACCTGCCTATGATGTACGGAGAGACCACAGTGGAGGGAGATAGCAGACTGTCCA
TCTCCGGAGGAGGCGCGGGAATCGATATGGTGAGCAAGGGCGAGGAGCTGTTCACCGGGGTGGTGCCCAT
CCTGGTCGAGCTGGACGGCGACGTAAACGGCCACAAGTTCAGCGTGTCCGGCGAGGGCGAGGGCGATGCC
ACCTACGGCAAGCTGACCCTGAAGTTCATCTGCACCACCGGCAAGCTGCCCGTGCCCTGGCCCACCCTCG
TGACCACCCTGACCTACGGCGTGCAGTGCTTCAGCCGCTACCCCGACCACATGAAGCAGCACGACTTCTT
CAAGTCCGCCATGCCCGAAGGCTACGTCCAGGAGCGCACCATCTTCTTCAAGGACGACGGCAACTACAAG
ACCCGCGCCGAGGTGAAGTTCGAGGGCGACACCCTGGTGAACCGCATCGAGCTGAAGGGCATCGACTTCA
AGGAGGACGGCAACATCCTGGGGCACAAGCTGGAGTACAACTACAACAGCCACAACGTCTATATCATGGC
CGACAAGCAGAAGAACGGCATCAAGGTGAACTTCAAGATCCGCCACAACATCGAGGACGGCAGCGTGCAG
CTCGCCGACCACTACCAGCAGAACACCCCCATCGGCGACGGCCCCGTGCTGCTGCCCGACAACCACTACC
TGAGCACCCAGTCCGCCCTGAGCAAAGACCCCAACGAGAAGCGCGATCACATGGTCCTGCTGGAGTTCGT
GACCGCCGCCGGGATCACTCTCGGCATGGACGAGCTGTATAAGGGTAAAAAGAAGAAAAAGAAGTCAAAG
ACAAAGTGTGTAATTATGTAAGAATTCTGCAGATATCCATCACACTGGCGGCCGCTCGAGCATGCATCTA
GAATAATCAACCTCTGGATTACAAAATTTGTGAAAGATTGACTGGTATTCTTAACTATGTTGCTCCTTTT
ACGCTATGTGGATACGCTGCTTTAATGCCTTTGTATCATGCTATTGCTTCCCGTATGGCTTTCATTTTCT
CCTCCTTGTATAAATCCTGGTTAGTTCTTGCCACGGCGGAACTCATCGCCGCCTGCCTTGCCCGCTGCTG
GACAGGGGCTCGGCTGTTGGGCACTGACAATTCCGTGGTGTTTATTTGTGAAATTTGTGATGCTATTGCT
TTATTTGTAACCATCACTAGTTAGGCTTTATTTGTGAAATTTGTGATGCTATTGCTTTATTTGTAACCAT
TATAAGCTGCAATAAACAAGTTAACAACAACAATTGCATTCATTTTATGTTTCAGGTTCAGGGGGAGATG
TGGGAGGTTTTTTAAAATCGATAAGGATCTTCCTAGAGCATGGCTACGTAGATAAGTAGCATGGCGGGTT
AATCATTAACTACAAGGAACCCCTAGTGATGGAGTTGGCCACTCCCTCTCTGCGCGCTCGCTCGCTCACT
GACTCGCTGCGCTCGGTCGTTCGGCTGCGGCGAGCGGTATCAGCTCACTCAAAGGCGGTAATACGGTTAT
CCACAGAATCAGGGGATAACGCAGGAAAGAACATGTGAGCAAAAGGCCAGCAAAAGGCCAGGAACCGTAA
AAAGGCCGCGTTGCTGGCGTTTTTCCATAGGCTCCGCCCCCCTGACGAGCATCACAAAAATCGACGCTCA
AGTCAGAGGTGGCGAAACCCGACAGGACTATAAAGATACCAGGCGTTTCCCCCTGGAAGCTCCCTCGTGC
GCTCTCCTGTTCCGACCCTGCCGCTTACCGGATACCTGTCCGCCTTTCTCCCTTCGGGAAGCGTGGCGCT
TTCTCATAGCTCACGCTGTAGGTATCTCAGTTCGGTGTAGGTCGTTCGCTCCAAGCTGGGCTGTGTGCAC
GAACCCCCCGTTCAGCCCGACCGCTGCGCCTTATCCGGTAACTATCGTCTTGAGTCCAACCCGGTAAGAC
ACGACTTATCGCCACTGGCAGCAGCCACTGGTAACAGGATTAGCAGAGCGAGGTATGTAGGCGGTGCTAC
AGAGTTCTTGAAGTGGTGGCCTAACTACGGCTACACTAGAAGAACAGTATTTGGTATCTGCGCTCTGCTG
AAGCCAGTTACCTTCGGAAAAAGAGTTGGTAGCTCTTGATCCGGCAAACAAACCACCGCTGGTAGCGGTG
GTTTTTTTGTTTGCAAGCAGCAGATTACGCGCAGAAAAAAAGGATCTCAAGAAGATCCTTTGATCTTTTC
TACGGGGTCTGACGCTCAGTGGAACGAAAACTCACGTTAAGGGATTTTGGTCATGAGATTATCAAAAAGG
ATCTTCACCTAGATCCTTTTAAATTAAAAATGAAGTTTTAAATCAATCTAAAGTATATATGAGTAAACTT
GGTCTGACAGTTACCAATGCTTAATCAGTGAGGCACCTATCTCAGCGATCTGTCTATTTCGTTCATCCAT
AGTTGCCTGACTCCCCGTCGTGTAGATAACTACGATACGGGAGGGCTTACCATCTGGCCCCAGTGCTGCA
ATGATACCGCGAGACCCACGCTCACCGGCTCCAGATTTATCAGCAATAAACCAGCCAGCCGGAAGGGCCG
AGCGCAGAAGTGGTCCTGCAACTTTATCCGCCTCCATCCAGTCTATTAATTGTTGCCGGGAAG
